>Addgene plasmid #155167 | pBICI_2_medium | addgene full sequence | sequence record 310552 | Addgene NGS Result
GAATTCAGTTAATACGACTCACTATAGGGGAATTGTGAGCGGATAACAATTCCCCTCTAGAAATAATGTT
GTTTAACTTTAAGAAGGAGATATCATATGGGCAGCAGCCATCACCATCACCATCACGGGTCGACCCGCTA
TGGTCATTTTGACGATGAAGCACGCGAGTACGTTATCACCACACCGCATACTCCGTACCCTTGGATCAAC
TATCTGGGTTCGGAACAGTTCTTCAGTCTTTTGTCGCACCAGGCTGGCGGCTATTCGTTTTATCGCGATG
CCAAGATGCGTAGATTGACAAGATACAGATACAACAACATACCAGCAGACGCGGGAGGCCGGTATCTTTA
TGTAAACGACGGTGGGGACGTTTGGACGCCATCGTGGCTTCCTGTTAAAGCAGACTTAGATCATTTTGAA
GCCAGACATGGTCTTGGCTACAGTACCATTACAGGTGAAAGAAATGGGGTACGGGTTGAGACCTTGTTTT
TCGTCCCAGTCGGTGAGAACGCGGAGGTCCAGAAAGTTACGGTCACTAATACCTCTGACTCGTATAAATC
CCTGACGTTGTTTTCTTTTGTCGAATTTTGTCTTTGGAACGCGCAAGACGATCAAACTAACTACCAGCGT
AATCTGAGCATAGGAGAGGTTGAAGTGGAACAAGAATCTCCGCATGGCAGTGCAATTTATCACCGTACAG
AGTACCGGGAGAGACGCGATCACTACGCGGTATTCGCCGTTAATACGCAGGCCGAGGGTTTCGATACAGA
TCGCGACACATTTGTGGGAGCCTATAACTCGCTTGGTGAAGCCGCAGTTCCCCTTAAGGGAGAAAGTGCA
AATAGCGTTGCAAGTGGATGGTATCCTATTGGCTCTCATAGCGTGGCAGTGTCTTTAGCGCCTGGAGAAT
CCAGAGAATTGGTTTATGTGCTTGGGTACGTGGAAAATCCTGATGAGGAGAAGTGGGCAGACGACGCAAA
ACAGGTCGTGAATAAAGAAAGAGCTCACGCTTTATTATCAAGATTTGCTACGTCCGAACAGACTGACGCA
GCTTTCGCCGCTTTGAAGGATTATTGGACGGATTTGTTATCGACGTATTCCGTTAGTTCCAATGACGAAA
AATTGGACCGGATGGTTAATATATGGAATCAGTACCAATGCATGGTAACCTTTAACATGAGTCGCTCGGC
GAGCTTTTTCGAGACCGGTATTGGGAGAGGGATGGGGTTTCGTGATAGCAACCAAGACCTTCTGGGCTTT
GTTCACTTAATCCCAGAGCGGGCGCGTGAGCGCATCATTGACATAGCGTCAACCCAGTTCGCGGACGGTT
CCGCTTATCACCAATACCAACCTTTAACGAAGCGCGGTAACAACGACATTGGCTCTGGGTTTAACGACGA
TCCTCTTTGGTTAATCGCGGGAACTGCCGCCTACATCAAAGAAACTGGTGACTTCTCCATATTAGATGAG
CCCGTACCTTTTGATAACGAACCGGGGTCAGAAGTTCCGTTATTTGAGCACCTGACCCGTAGTTTTGAGT
TTACCGTAACCCATCGGGGTCCCCACGGTTTGCCTCTTATTGGCCGCGCAGATTGGAACGATTGTTTGAA
TCTTAATTGCTTCAGTACAACCCCGGGCGAGTCATTTCAGACAACGGAGAACCAAGCCGGTGGCGTAGCG
GAGTCAACGTTCATAGCCGCGCAATTCGTTTTATATGGGGAGCAGTATGCCGAGTTGGCAGCGCGGCGCG
GGTTGGCCGACGTAGCCGATAGAGCAAGAGGGCATGTGGCTGAAATGAGAGACGCACTTCTGACCGACGG
GTGGGACGGCAGCTGGTTCTTGAGAGCTTATGACTATTATGGAAACCCTATCGGCACCGACGCACATGAC
GAAGGGAAGATTTGGATCGAACCGCAAGGGTTCGCGGTGATGGCTGGAGTCGGTGTAGGCGAAGGGCCTC
AAGATACGGACGCTCCCGCTATTAAGGCGCTTGATTCTGTGAACGAAATGTTGGCAACCGATCACGGTAT
GGTCCTTCAATACCCAGCATACACTACATACCAAGTACACATGGGTGAAGTATCCACTTATCCACCCGGG
TATAAAGAGAATGGAGGTATATTTTGCCACAATAATCCTTGGGTTATCATAGCGGAAACTGTCGTCGGAA
GAGGCGGACGGGCATTTGATTACTACAAGAGAATTACTCCCGCGTATCGCGAGGACATAAGCGACGTTCA
CCGTCTTGAACCCTATGTCTATGCACAAATGATAGCAGGGAAGGAGGCGGTCCGTCACGGTGAAGCAAAG
AACAGCTGGCTTACCGGGACTGCGGCTTGGAACTTTGTGACCGTGTCACAGTACCTTCTTGGGGTTCGCC
CAGAGTACGACGGCTTGGTGGTAGACCCGCAGATCGGACCTGACGTACCTAGCTTTACGGTTACGCGTGT
CGCCCGTGGAGCCACTTACGAGATAACAGTCACTAACAGTGGGACCGACGGATCACGCGGTCGCCTTGTC
GTTGATGGAACACCTGTAGAAGGCAACTTGGTTCCTTATGCCCCCGCAGGGTCAACAGTTCGTGTCGATG
TGACATTGTAGTGTACATCACACAGGAAAGACCCCCATGGCAAGCTGGAGCCACCCGCAGTTCGAAAAGG
GTACC
[1512 nt withheld, positions 2666-4177]
TAAAAGCTTCAAAAAACCCCTCAAGACCCGTTTAGAGGCCCCAAGGGGTTATGCTAGGAGCTCGACTCCT
GTTGATAGATCCAGTAATGACCTCAGAACTCCATCTGGATTTGTTCAGAACGCTCGGTTGCCGCCGGGCG
TTTTTTATTGGTGAGAATGGATCCGTTGGCGGGTGTCGGGGCGCAGCCATGACCCAGTCACGTAGCGATA
GCGGAGTGTATACTGGCTTAACTATGCGGCATCAGAGCAGATTGTACTGAGAGTGCACCATATGCGGTGT
GAAATACCGCACAGATGCGTAAGGAGAAAATACCGCATCAGGCGCTCTTCCGCTTCCTCGCTCACTGACT
CGCTGCGCTCGGTCGTTCGGCTGCGGCGAGCGGTATCAGCTCACTCAAAGGCGGTAATACGGTTATCCAC
AGAATCAGGGGATAACGCAGGAAAGAACATGTGAGCAAAAGGCCAGCAAAAGGCCAGGAACCGTAAAAAG
GCCGCGTTGCTGGCGTTTTTCCATAGGCTCCGCCCCCCTGACGAGCATCACAAAAATCGACGCTCAAGTC
AGAGGTGGCGAAACCCGACAGGACTATAAAGATACCAGGCGTTTCCCCCTGGAAGCTCCCTCGTGCGCTC
TCCTGTTCCGACCCTGCCGCTTACCGGATACCTGTCCGCCTTTCTCCCTTCGGGAAGCGTGGCGCTTTCT
CATAGCTCACGCTGTAGGTATCTCAGTTCGGTGTAGGTCGTTCGCTCCAAGCTGGGCTGTGTGCACGAAC
CCCCCGTTCAGCCCGACCGCTGCGCCTTATCCGGTAACTATCGTCTTGAGTCCAACCCGGTAAGACACGA
CTTATCGCCACTGGCAGCAGCCACTGGTAACAGGATTAGCAGAGCGAGGTATGTAGGCGGTGCTACAGAG
TTCTTGAAGTGGTGGCCTAACTACGGCTACACTAGAAGGACAGTATTTGGTATCTGCGCTCTGCTGAAGC
CAGTTACCTTCGGAAAAAGAGTTGGTAGCTCTTGATCCGGCAAACAAACCACCGCTGGTAGCGGTGGTTT
TTTTGTTTGCAAGCAGCAGATTACGCGCAGAAAAAAAGGATCTCAAGAAGATCCTTTGATCTCTCGAGTA
AAAAAAATCCTTAGCTTTCGCTAAGGATCTGCAGTTACCAATGCTTAATCAGTGAGGCACCTATCTCAGC
GATCTGTCTATTTCGTTCATCCATAGTTGCCTGACTCCCCGTCGTGTAGATAACTACGATACGGGAGGGC
TTACCATCTGGCCCCAGTGCTGCAATGATACCGCGAGACCCACGCTCACCGGCTCCAGATTTATCAGCAA
TAAACCAGCCAGCCGGAAGGGCCGAGCGCAGAAGTGGTCCTGCAACTTTATCCGCCTCCATCCAGTCTAT
TAATTGTTGCCGGGAAGCTAGAGTAAGTAGTTCGCCAGTTAATAGTTTGCGCAACGTTGTTGCCATTGCT
ACAGGCATCGTGGTGTCACGCTCGTCGTTTGGTATGGCTTCATTCAGCTCCGGTTCCCAACGATCAAGGC
GAGTTACATGATCCCCCATGTTGTGCAAAAAAGCGGTTAGCTCCTTCGGTCCTCCGATCGTTGTCAGAAG
TAAGTTGGCCGCAGTGTTATCACTCATGGTTATGGCAGCACTGCATAATTCTCTTACTGTCATGCCATCC
GTAAGATGCTTTTCTGTGACTGGTGAGTACTCAACCAAGTCATTCTGAGAATAGTGTATGCGGCGACCGA
GTTGCTCTTGCCCGGCGTCAATACGGGATAATACCGCGCCACATAGCAGAACTTTAAAAGTGCTCATCAT
TGGAAAACGTTCTTCGGGGCGAAAACTCTCAAGGATCTTACCGCTGTTGAGATCCAGTTCGATGTAACCC
ACTCGTGCACCCAACTGATCTTCAGCATCTTTTACTTTCACCAGCGTTTCTGGGTGAGCAAAAACAGGAA
GGCAAAATGCCGCAAAAAAGGGAATAAGGGCGACACGGAAATGTTGAATACTCATGCTTAATTTCTCCTC
TTTAATAGATCTTCACTGCCCGCTTTCCAGTCGGGAAACCTGTCGTGCCAGCTGCATTAATGAATCGGCC
AACGCGCGGGGAGAGGCGGTTTGCGTATTGGGCGCCAGGGTGGTTTTTCTTTTCACCAGTGAGACGGGCA
ACAGCTGATTGCCCTTCACCGCCTGGCCCTGAGAGAGTTGCAGCAAGCGGTCCACGCTGGTTTGCCCCAG
CAGGCGAAAATCCTGTTTGATGGTGGTTAACGGCGGGATATAACATGAGCTGTCCTCGGTATCGTCGTAT
CCCACTACCGAGATATCCGCACCAACGCGCAGCCCGGACTCGGTAATGGCGCGCATTGCGCCCAGCGCCA
TCTGATCGTTGGCAACCAGCATCGCAGTGGGAACGATGCCCTCATTCAGCATTTGCATGGTTTGTTGAAA
ACCGGACATGGCACTCCAGTCGCCTTCCCGTTCCGCTATCGGCTGAATTTGATTGCGAGTGAGATATTTA
TGCCAGCCAGCCAGACGCAGACGCGCCGAGACAGAACTTAATGGGCCCGCTAACAGCGCGATTTGCTGGT
GACCCAATGCGACCAGATGCTCCACGCCCAGTCGCGTACCGTCCTCATGGGAGAAAATAATACTGTTGAT
GGGTGTCTGGTCAGAGACATCAAGAAATAACGCCGGAACATTAGTGCAGGCAGCTTCCACAGCAATGGCA
TCCTGGTCATCCAGCGGATAGTTAATGATCAGCCCACTGACGCGTTGCGCGAGAAGATTGTGCACCGCCG
CTTTACAGGCTTCGACGCCGCTTCGTTCTACCATCGACACCACCACGCTGGCACCCAGTTGATCGGCGCG
AGATTTAATCGCCGCGACAATTTGCGACGGCGCGTGCAGGGCCAGACTGGAGGTGGCAACGCCAATCAGC
AACGACTGTTTGCCCGCCAGTTGTTGTGCCACGCGGTTGGGAATGTAATTCAGCTCCGCCATCGCCGCTT
CCACTTTTTCCCGCGTTTTCGCAGAAACGTGGCTGGCCTGGTTCACCACGCGGGAAACGGTCTGATAAGA
GACACCGGCATACTCTGCGACATCGTATAACGTTACTGGTTTCACATTCACCACCCTGAATTGACTCTCT
TCCGGGCGCTATCATGCCATACCGCGAAAGGTTTTGCACCATTCGATGGTGTC
Features (pLannotate 1.2.2; 15 found; start..end, strand, type, name):
     10..28      +  promoter       T7 promoter: promoter for bacteriophage T7 RNA polymerase
     29..53      +  protein_bind   lac operator: The lac repressor binds to the lac operator to inhibit transcription in E. coli. This inhibition can be relieved by adding lactose or isopropyl-β-D-thiogalactopyranoside (IPTG). lac repressor encoded by lacI
     69..89      +  RBS            RBS: efficient ribosome binding site from bacteriophage T7 gene 10 (Olins and Rangwala, 1989)
    109..126     +  CDS            7xHis (fragment): 6xHis affinity tag
    136..2592    +  CDS            cbpA: CBPA_THENN - Experimental evidence at protein level: Swiss-Prot protein existence level 1. Catalyzes the phosphorolysis of cellobiose, yielding glucose 1-phosphate and glucose. Is inactive against cellotriose and the disaccharides lactose, chitobiose and xylobiose. May be the primary enzyme for processing cellobiose in T.neapolitana. From Thermotoga neapolitana (strain ATCC 49049 / DSM 4359 / NBRC 107923 / NS-E).
   2636..2659    +  CDS            Strep-Tag II: peptide that binds Strep-Tactin®, an engineered form of streptavidin
   2666..4177    +  CDS            sucP (sequence withheld): SUCP_BIFAA - Also known as spl From Bifidobacterium adolescentis (strain ATCC 15703 / DSM 20083 / NCTC 11814 / E194a).
   4187..4234    -  terminator     T7 terminator: transcription terminator for bacteriophage T7 RNA polymerase
   4241..4335    +  terminator     lambda t0 terminator: transcription terminator from phage lambda
   4359..4499    +  misc_feature   bom: basis of mobility region from pBR322
   4685..5273    -  rep_origin     ori: high-copy-number ColE1/pMB1/pBR322/pUC origin of replication
   5296..5325    -  terminator     bacterial terminator (fragment): putative bacterial transcription terminator
   5332..6192    -  CDS            AmpR: β-lactamase; bla; confers resistance to ampicillin, carbenicillin, and related antibiotics
   6220..7302    -  CDS            lacI: lac repressor; lacI; The lac repressor binds to the lac operator to inhibit transcription in E. coli. This inhibition can be relieved by adding lactose or isopropyl-β-D-thiogalactopyranoside (IPTG).
   7303..7380    -  promoter       lacIq promoter: lacI (mutant); In the lacIq allele, a single base change in the promoter boosts expression of the lacI gene about 10-fold.
