[The description below was written by a language model from this plasmid's Addgene catalogue record and pLannotate feature annotations shown in this document.]
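Description:
pBICI_2_medium is a self-assembled bacterial expression plasmid of 7,380 bp, built for co-expression of two enzymes in E. coli and classed under synthetic biology. According to the record it is a variant of pBICI_medium in which the origin of replication was exchanged for the pBR322 origin and a bom (basis of mobility) site was introduced. The feature table shows both elements, and the catalogue lists the plasmid as low copy, although the automated annotation uses a generic "high-copy" ColE1/pMB1 family label for the origin. Selection is by ampicillin through the AmpR β-lactamase gene. The plasmid also carries lacI under the lacIq promoter, which raises lac repressor levels.

The payload is a bicistronic arrangement driven by a single T7 promoter with an adjacent lac operator, so transcription needs T7 RNA polymerase, as supplied by a DE3 host such as BL21(DE3), and is inducible with IPTG or lactose. A T7 gene 10 ribosome binding site precedes the first cistron, the N-terminally His-tagged cellobiose phosphorylase from Cellulomonas uda (CuCBP). The annotation tool labels this ORF by homology to a Thermotoga cbpA. It is followed by the second cistron, the N-terminally Strep-tag II-fused sucrose phosphorylase from Bifidobacterium adolescentis (BaSP). No second promoter or RBS is annotated in the short intercistronic region, and the record does not explain what "medium" denotes. A T7 terminator, annotated on the reverse strand, and a lambda t0 terminator follow the cassette.

The associated work concerns tunable two-enzyme co-expression for whole-cell production of cellobiose. The different tags should allow each enzyme to be detected or purified separately.
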