Addgene plasmid #155167: pBICI_2_medium
Purpose: see pBICI_medium: exchanged origin of replication (pBR322) and introduced bom site
Depositing lab: Bernd Nidetzky. Depositing organization: Austrian Centre of Industrial Biotechnology. Publication: Plasmid Design for Tunable Two-Enzyme Co-Expression Promotes Whole-Cell Production of Cellobiose. Schwaiger KN, Voit A, Dobiasova H, Luley C, Wiltschi B, Nidetzky B. Biotechnol J. 2020 Jul 15:e2000063. doi: 10.1002/biot.202000063. PubMed 32668097.
Backbone
  Vector backbone: self assembled
  Backbone size w/o insert (bp): 3335
  Total vector size (bp): 7380
  Vector type: Bacterial Expression, Synthetic Biology
Growth in bacteria
  Bacterial resistance: Ampicillin, 100 μg/mL
  Growth temperature: 37°C
  Growth strain: DH5alpha
  Growth instructions: Use E. coli BL21(DE3) for expression and grow at room temperature.
  Copy number: Low Copy
Gene/Insert 1
  Gene/Insert name: Sucrose Phosphorylase from Bifidobacterium adolescentis (alt name: BaSP)
  Species: Bifidobacterium adolescentis
  Insert size (bp): 1515
  GenBank ID: AF543301.1
  Entrez Gene: BAD_RS00415 (a.k.a. BAD_RS00415, BAD_0078)
  Tag / fusion protein: Strep - Tag II (N terminal on backbone)
Gene/Insert 2
  Gene/Insert name: Cellobiose phosphorylase from Cellulomonas uda (alt name: CuCBP)
  Species: Cellulomonas uda
  Insert size (bp): 2466
  GenBank ID: AAQ20920.1
  Tag / fusion protein: His Tag (N terminal on backbone)
Terms and licenses: Academic/Nonprofit Terms; Industry Terms: Not Available to Industry
How to cite: pBICI_2_medium was a gift from Bernd Nidetzky (Addgene plasmid # 155167 ; http://n2t.net/addgene:155167 ; RRID:Addgene_155167)
